LOCUS       Exported 8454 bp ds-DNA circular SYN 13-MAY-2021
DEFINITION  Expresses hA3H-BE3 in mammalian cells.
ACCESSION   .
VERSION     .
KEYWORDS    pCMV-hA3H-BE3
SOURCE      synthetic DNA construct
  ORGANISM  synthetic DNA construct
REFERENCE   1 (bases 1 to 8454)
  AUTHORS   Wang X, Li J, Wang Y, Yang V, Wei J, Wu J, Wang R, Huang X, Chen J,
            Yang L
  TITLE     Efficient base editing in methylated regions with a human
            APOBEC3A-Cas9 fusion.
  JOURNAL   Nat Biotechnol., 2018
REFERENCE   2 (bases 1 to 8454)
  AUTHORS   .
  TITLE     Direct Submission
  JOURNAL   Exported May 13, 2021 from SnapGene Server 1.1.58
            http://www.snapgene.com
FEATURES             Location/Qualifiers
     source          1..8454
                     /organism="synthetic DNA construct"
                     /mol_type="other DNA"
     promoter        132..335
                     /label=CMV promoter
                     /note="human cytomegalovirus (CMV) immediate early
                     promoter"
     primer_bind     286..306
                     /label=CMV-F
                     /note="Human CMV immediate early promoter, forward primer"
     primer_bind     377..396
                     /label=T7
                     /note="T7 promoter, forward primer"
     promoter        377..395
                     /label=T7 promoter
                     /note="promoter for bacteriophage T7 RNA polymerase"
     regulatory      403..412
                     /regulatory_class="other"
                     /note="vertebrate consensus sequence for strong initiation
                     of translation (Kozak, 1987)"
     CDS             1066..5166
                     /codon_start=1
                     /product="nickase mutant of the Cas9 endonuclease from the
                     Streptococcus pyogenes Type II CRISPR/Cas system"
                     /label=Cas9(D10A)
                     /note="generates RNA-guided single strand nicks in DNA due
                     to the D10A mutation in the RuvC catalytic domain"
                     /translation="DKKYSIGLAIGTNSVGWAVITDEYKVPSKKFKVLGNTDRHSIKKN
                     LIGALLFDSGETAEATRLKRTARRRYTRRKNRICYLQEIFSNEMAKVDDSFFHRLEESF
                     LVEEDKKHERHPIFGNIVDEVAYHEKYPTIYHLRKKLVDSTDKADLRLIYLALAHMIKF
                     RGHFLIEGDLNPDNSDVDKLFIQLVQTYNQLFEENPINASGVDAKAILSARLSKSRRLE
                     NLIAQLPGEKKNGLFGNLIALSLGLTPNFKSNFDLAEDAKLQLSKDTYDDDLDNLLAQI
                     GDQYADLFLAAKNLSDAILLSDILRVNTEITKAPLSASMIKRYDEHHQDLTLLKALVRQ
                     QLPEKYKEIFFDQSKNGYAGYIDGGASQEEFYKFIKPILEKMDGTEELLVKLNREDLLR
                     KQRTFDNGSIPHQIHLGELHAILRRQEDFYPFLKDNREKIEKILTFRIPYYVGPLARGN
                     SRFAWMTRKSEETITPWNFEEVVDKGASAQSFIERMTNFDKNLPNEKVLPKHSLLYEYF
                     TVYNELTKVKYVTEGMRKPAFLSGEQKKAIVDLLFKTNRKVTVKQLKEDYFKKIECFDS
                     VEISGVEDRFNASLGTYHDLLKIIKDKDFLDNEENEDILEDIVLTLTLFEDREMIEERL
                     KTYAHLFDDKVMKQLKRRRYTGWGRLSRKLINGIRDKQSGKTILDFLKSDGFANRNFMQ
                     LIHDDSLTFKEDIQKAQVSGQGDSLHEHIANLAGSPAIKKGILQTVKVVDELVKVMGRH
                     KPENIVIEMARENQTTQKGQKNSRERMKRIEEGIKELGSQILKEHPVENTQLQNEKLYL
                     YYLQNGRDMYVDQELDINRLSDYDVDHIVPQSFLKDDSIDNKVLTRSDKNRGKSDNVPS
                     EEVVKKMKNYWRQLLNAKLITQRKFDNLTKAERGGLSELDKAGFIKRQLVETRQITKHV
                     AQILDSRMNTKYDENDKLIREVKVITLKSKLVSDFRKDFQFYKVREINNYHHAHDAYLN
                     AVVGTALIKKYPKLESEFVYGDYKVYDVRKMIAKSEQEIGKATAKYFFYSNIMNFFKTE
                     ITLANGEIRKRPLIETNGETGEIVWDKGRDFATVRKVLSMPQVNIVKKTEVQTGGFSKE
                     SILPKRNSDKLIARKKDWDPKKYGGFDSPTVAYSVLVVAKVEKGKSKKLKSVKELLGIT
                     IMERSSFEKNPIDFLEAKGYKEVKKDLIIKLPKYSLFELENGRKRMLASAGELQKGNEL
                     ALPSKYVNFLYLASHYEKLKGSPEDNEQKQLFVEQHKHYLDEIIEQISEFSKRVILADA
                     NLDKVLSAYNKHRDKPIREQAENIIHLFTLTNLGAPAAFKYFDTTIDRKRYTSTKEVLD
                     ATLIHQSITGLYETRIDLSQLGGD"
     CDS             5179..5427
                     /codon_start=1
                     /product="uracil-DNA glycosylase inhibitor from a Bacillus
                     subtilis bacteriophage (Mol et al., 1995)"
                     /label=UGI
                     /translation="TNLSDIIEKETGKQLVIQESILMLPEEVEEVIGNKPESDILVHTA
                     YDESTDENVMLLTSDAPEYKPWALVIQDSNGENKIKML"
     CDS             5440..5460
                     /codon_start=1
                     /product="nuclear localization signal of SV40 (simian virus
                     40) large T antigen"
                     /label=SV40 NLS
                     /translation="PKKKRKV"
     CDS             5469..5486
                     /codon_start=1
                     /product="6xHis affinity tag"
                     /label=6xHis
                     /translation="HHHHHH"
     primer_bind     complement(5509..5526)
                     /label=BGH-rev
                     /note="Bovine growth hormone terminator, reverse primer.
                     Also called BGH reverse"
     polyA_signal    5515..5739
                     /label=bGH poly(A) signal
                     /note="bovine growth hormone polyadenylation signal"
     primer_bind     complement(5810..5826)
                     /label=M13 rev
                     /note="common sequencing primer, one of multiple similar
                     variants"
     primer_bind     complement(5810..5826)
                     /label=M13 Reverse
                     /note="In lacZ gene. Also called M13-rev"
     primer_bind     complement(5823..5845)
                     /label=M13/pUC Reverse
                     /note="In lacZ gene"
     protein_bind    5834..5850
                     /label=lac operator
                     /bound_moiety="lac repressor encoded by lacI"
                     /note="The lac repressor binds to the lac operator to
                     inhibit transcription in E. coli. This inhibition can be
                     relieved by adding lactose or
                     isopropyl-beta-D-thiogalactopyranoside (IPTG)."
     promoter        complement(5858..5888)
                     /label=lac promoter
                     /note="promoter for the E. coli lac operon"
     protein_bind    5903..5924
                     /label=CAP binding site
                     /bound_moiety="E. coli catabolite activator protein"
                     /note="CAP binding activates transcription in the presence
                     of cAMP."
     primer_bind     complement(6041..6058)
                     /label=L4440
                     /note="L4440 vector, forward primer"
     rep_origin      complement(6212..6800)
                     /direction=LEFT
                     /label=ori
                     /note="high-copy-number ColE1/pMB1/pBR322/pUC origin of
                     replication"
     primer_bind     complement(6292..6311)
                     /label=pBR322ori-F
                     /note="pBR322 origin, forward primer"
     CDS             complement(6971..7831)
                     /codon_start=1
                     /gene="bla"
                     /product="beta-lactamase"
                     /label=AmpR
                     /note="confers resistance to ampicillin, carbenicillin, and
                     related antibiotics"
                     /translation="MSIQHFRVALIPFFAAFCLPVFAHPETLVKVKDAEDQLGARVGYI
                     ELDLNSGKILESFRPEERFPMMSTFKVLLCGAVLSRIDAGQEQLGRRIHYSQNDLVEYS
                     PVTEKHLTDGMTVRELCSAAITMSDNTAANLLLTTIGGPKELTAFLHNMGDHVTRLDRW
                     EPELNEAIPNDERDTTMPVAMATTLRKLLTGELLTLASRQQLIDWMEADKVAGPLLRSA
                     LPAGWFIADKSGAGERGSRGIIAALGPDGKPSRIVVIYTTGSQATMDERNRQIAEIGAS
                     LIKHW"
     primer_bind     7594..7613
                     /label=Amp-R
                     /note="Ampicillin resistance gene, reverse primer"
     promoter        complement(7832..7936)
                     /gene="bla"
                     /label=AmpR promoter
     primer_bind     complement(8015..8034)
                     /label=pRS-marker
                     /note="pRS vectors, use to sequence yeast selectable
                     marker"
     enhancer        8206..131
                     /label=CMV enhancer
                     /note="human cytomegalovirus immediate early enhancer"
ORIGIN
        1 atatgccaag tacgccccct attgacgtca atgacggtaa atggcccgcc tggcattatg
       61 cccagtacat gaccttatgg gactttccta cttggcagta catctacgta ttagtcatcg
      121 ctattaccat ggtgatgcgg ttttggcagt acatcaatgg gcgtggatag cggtttgact
      181 cacggggatt tccaagtctc caccccattg acgtcaatgg gagtttgttt tggcaccaaa
      241 atcaacggga ctttccaaaa tgtcgtaaca actccgcccc attgacgcaa atgggcggta
      301 ggcgtgtacg gtgggaggtc tatataagca gagctggttt agtgaaccgt cagatccgct
      361 agagatccgc ggccgctaat acgactcact atagggagag ccgccaccat ggctctgtta
      421 acagccgaaa cattccgctt acagtttaac aacaagcgcc gcctcagaag gccttactac
      481 ccgaggaagg ccctcttgtg ttaccagctg acgccgcaga atggctccac gcccacgaga
      541 ggctactttg aaaacaagaa aaagtgccat gcagaaattt gctttattaa cgagatcaag
      601 tccatgggac tggacgaaac gcagtgctac caagtcacct gttacctcac gtggagcccc
      661 tgctcctcct gtgcctggga gctggttgac ttcatcaagg ctcacgacca tctgaacctg
      721 ggcatcttcg cctcccgcct gtactaccac tggtgcaagc cccagcagaa ggggctgcgg
      781 cttctgtgtg gatcccaggt cccggtggag gtcatgggct tcccagagtt tgctgactgc
      841 tgggaaaact ttgtggacca cgagaaaccg ctttccttca acccctataa gatgttagag
      901 gagctagata aaaacagtcg agccataaag cgacggcttg agaggataaa ggggctcctt
      961 cttgttcttt tagattccag gggtacgtgc gcagggtcgt tacatggata tattgtgagc
     1021 ggcagcgaga ctcccgggac ctcagagtcc gccacacccg aaagtgataa aaagtattct
     1081 attggtttag ccatcggcac taattccgtt ggatgggctg tcataaccga tgaatacaaa
     1141 gtaccttcaa agaaatttaa ggtgttgggg aacacagacc gtcattcgat taaaaagaat
     1201 cttatcggtg ccctcctatt cgatagtggc gaaacggcag aggcgactcg cctgaaacga
     1261 accgctcgga gaaggtatac acgtcgcaag aaccgaatat gttacttaca agaaattttt
     1321 agcaatgaga tggccaaagt tgacgattct ttctttcacc gtttggaaga gtccttcctt
     1381 gtcgaagagg acaagaaaca tgaacggcac cccatctttg gaaacatagt agatgaggtg
     1441 gcatatcatg aaaagtaccc aacgatttat cacctcagaa aaaagctagt tgactcaact
     1501 gataaagcgg acctgaggtt aatctacttg gctcttgccc atatgataaa gttccgtggg
     1561 cactttctca ttgagggtga tctaaatccg gacaactcgg atgtcgacaa actgttcatc
     1621 cagttagtac aaacctataa tcagttgttt gaagagaacc ctataaatgc aagtggcgtg
     1681 gatgcgaagg ctattcttag cgcccgcctc tctaaatccc gacggctaga aaacctgatc
     1741 gcacaattac ccggagagaa gaaaaatggg ttgttcggta accttatagc gctctcacta
     1801 ggcctgacac caaattttaa gtcgaacttc gacttagctg aagatgccaa attgcagctt
     1861 agtaaggaca cgtacgatga cgatctcgac aatctactgg cacaaattgg agatcagtat
     1921 gcggacttat ttttggctgc caaaaacctt agcgatgcaa tcctcctatc tgacatactg
     1981 agagttaata ctgagattac caaggcgccg ttatccgctt caatgatcaa aaggtacgat
     2041 gaacatcacc aagacttgac acttctcaag gccctagtcc gtcagcaact gcctgagaaa
     2101 tataaggaaa tattctttga tcagtcgaaa aacgggtacg caggttatat tgacggcgga
     2161 gcgagtcaag aggaattcta caagtttatc aaacccatat tagagaagat ggatgggacg
     2221 gaagagttgc ttgtaaaact caatcgcgaa gatctactgc gaaagcagcg gactttcgac
     2281 aacggtagca ttccacatca aatccactta ggcgaattgc atgctatact tagaaggcag
     2341 gaggattttt atccgttcct caaagacaat cgtgaaaaga ttgagaaaat cctaaccttt
     2401 cgcatacctt actatgtggg acccctggcc cgagggaact ctcggttcgc atggatgaca
     2461 agaaagtccg aagaaacgat tactccatgg aattttgagg aagttgtcga taaaggtgcg
     2521 tcagctcaat cgttcatcga gaggatgacc aactttgaca agaatttacc gaacgaaaaa
     2581 gtattgccta agcacagttt actttacgag tatttcacag tgtacaatga actcacgaaa
     2641 gttaagtatg tcactgaggg catgcgtaaa cccgcctttc taagcggaga acagaagaaa
     2701 gcaatagtag atctgttatt caagaccaac cgcaaagtga cagttaagca attgaaagag
     2761 gactacttta agaaaattga atgcttcgat tctgtcgaga tctccggggt agaagatcga
     2821 tttaatgcgt cacttggtac gtatcatgac ctcctaaaga taattaaaga taaggacttc
     2881 ctggataacg aagagaatga agatatctta gaagatatag tgttgactct taccctcttt
     2941 gaagatcggg aaatgattga ggaaagacta aaaacatacg ctcacctgtt cgacgataag
     3001 gttatgaaac agttaaagag gcgtcgctat acgggctggg gacgattgtc gcggaaactt
     3061 atcaacggga taagagacaa gcaaagtggt aaaactattc tcgattttct aaagagcgac
     3121 ggcttcgcca ataggaactt tatgcagctg atccatgatg actctttaac cttcaaagag
     3181 gatatacaaa aggcacaggt ttccggacaa ggggactcat tgcacgaaca tattgcgaat
     3241 cttgctggtt cgccagccat caaaaagggc atactccaga cagtcaaagt agtggatgag
     3301 ctagttaagg tcatgggacg tcacaaaccg gaaaacattg taatcgagat ggcacgcgaa
     3361 aatcaaacga ctcagaaggg gcaaaaaaac agtcgagagc ggatgaagag aatagaagag
     3421 ggtattaaag aactgggcag ccagatctta aaggagcatc ctgtggaaaa tacccaattg
     3481 cagaacgaga aactttacct ctattaccta caaaatggaa gggacatgta tgttgatcag
     3541 gaactggaca taaaccgttt atctgattac gacgtcgatc acattgtacc ccaatccttt
     3601 ttgaaggacg attcaatcga caataaagtg cttacacgct cggataagaa ccgagggaaa
     3661 agtgacaatg ttccaagcga ggaagtcgta aagaaaatga agaactattg gcggcagctc
     3721 ctaaatgcga aactgataac gcaaagaaag ttcgataact taactaaagc tgagaggggt
     3781 ggcttgtctg aacttgacaa ggccggattt attaaacgtc agctcgtgga aacccgccaa
     3841 atcacaaagc atgttgcaca gatactagat tcccgaatga atacgaaata cgacgagaac
     3901 gataagctga ttcgggaagt caaagtaatc actttaaagt caaaattggt gtcggacttc
     3961 agaaaggatt ttcaattcta taaagttagg gagataaata actaccacca tgcgcacgac
     4021 gcttatctta atgccgtcgt agggaccgca ctcattaaga aatacccgaa gctagaaagt
     4081 gagtttgtgt atggtgatta caaagtttat gacgtccgta agatgatcgc gaaaagcgaa
     4141 caggagatag gcaaggctac agccaaatac ttcttttatt ctaacattat gaatttcttt
     4201 aagacggaaa tcactctggc aaacggagag atacgcaaac gacctttaat tgaaaccaat
     4261 ggggagacag gtgaaatcgt atgggataag ggccgggact tcgcgacggt gagaaaagtt
     4321 ttgtccatgc cccaagtcaa catagtaaag aaaactgagg tgcagaccgg agggttttca
     4381 aaggaatcga ttcttccaaa aaggaatagt gataagctca tcgctcgtaa aaaggactgg
     4441 gacccgaaaa agtacggtgg cttcgatagc cctacagttg cctattctgt cctagtagtg
     4501 gcaaaagttg agaagggaaa atccaagaaa ctgaagtcag tcaaagaatt attggggata
     4561 acgattatgg agcgctcgtc ttttgaaaag aaccccatcg acttccttga ggcgaaaggt
     4621 tacaaggaag taaaaaagga tctcataatt aaactaccaa agtatagtct gtttgagtta
     4681 gaaaatggcc gaaaacggat gttggctagc gccggagagc ttcaaaaggg gaacgaactc
     4741 gcactaccgt ctaaatacgt gaatttcctg tatttagcgt cccattacga gaagttgaaa
     4801 ggttcacctg aagataacga acagaagcaa ctttttgttg agcagcacaa acattatctc
     4861 gacgaaatca tagagcaaat ttcggaattc agtaagagag tcatcctagc tgatgccaat
     4921 ctggacaaag tattaagcgc atacaacaag cacagggata aacccatacg tgagcaggcg
     4981 gaaaatatta tccatttgtt tactcttacc aacctcggcg ctccagccgc attcaagtat
     5041 tttgacacaa cgatagatcg caaacgatac acttctacca aggaggtgct agacgcgaca
     5101 ctgattcacc aatccatcac gggattatat gaaactcgga tagatttgtc acagcttggg
     5161 ggtgactctg gtggttctac taatctgtca gatattattg aaaaggagac cggtaagcaa
     5221 ctggttatcc aggaatccat cctcatgctc ccagaggagg tggaagaagt cattgggaac
     5281 aagccggaaa gcgatatact cgtgcacacc gcctacgacg agagcaccga cgagaatgtc
     5341 atgcttctga ctagcgacgc ccctgaatac aagccttggg ctctggtcat acaggatagc
     5401 aacggtgaga acaagattaa gatgctctct ggtggttctc ccaagaagaa gaggaaagtc
     5461 taaccggtca tcatcaccat caccattgag tttaaacccg ctgatcagcc tcgactgtgc
     5521 cttctagttg ccagccatct gttgtttgcc cctcccccgt gccttccttg accctggaag
     5581 gtgccactcc cactgtcctt tcctaataaa atgaggaaat tgcatcgcat tgtctgagta
     5641 ggtgtcattc tattctgggg ggtggggtgg ggcaggacag caagggggag gattgggaag
     5701 acaatagcag gcatgctggg gatgcggtgg gctctatggc ttctgaggcg gaaagaacca
     5761 gctggggctc gataccgtcg acctctagct agagcttggc gtaatcatgg tcatagctgt
     5821 ttcctgtgtg aaattgttat ccgctcacaa ttccacacaa catacgagcc ggaagcataa
     5881 agtgtaaagc ctagggtgcc taatgagtga gctaactcac attaattgcg ttgcgctcac
     5941 tgcccgcttt ccagtcggga aacctgtcgt gccagctgca ttaatgaatc ggccaacgcg
     6001 cggggagagg cggtttgcgt attgggcgct cttccgcttc ctcgctcact gactcgctgc
     6061 gctcggtcgt tcggctgcgg cgagcggtat cagctcactc aaaggcggta atacggttat
     6121 ccacagaatc aggggataac gcaggaaaga acatgtgagc aaaaggccag caaaaggcca
     6181 ggaaccgtaa aaaggccgcg ttgctggcgt ttttccatag gctccgcccc cctgacgagc
     6241 atcacaaaaa tcgacgctca agtcagaggt ggcgaaaccc gacaggacta taaagatacc
     6301 aggcgtttcc ccctggaagc tccctcgtgc gctctcctgt tccgaccctg ccgcttaccg
     6361 gatacctgtc cgcctttctc ccttcgggaa gcgtggcgct ttctcatagc tcacgctgta
     6421 ggtatctcag ttcggtgtag gtcgttcgct ccaagctggg ctgtgtgcac gaaccccccg
     6481 ttcagcccga ccgctgcgcc ttatccggta actatcgtct tgagtccaac ccggtaagac
     6541 acgacttatc gccactggca gcagccactg gtaacaggat tagcagagcg aggtatgtag
     6601 gcggtgctac agagttcttg aagtggtggc ctaactacgg ctacactaga agaacagtat
     6661 ttggtatctg cgctctgctg aagccagtta ccttcggaaa aagagttggt agctcttgat
     6721 ccggcaaaca aaccaccgct ggtagcggtg gtttttttgt ttgcaagcag cagattacgc
     6781 gcagaaaaaa aggatctcaa gaagatcctt tgatcttttc tacggggtct gacgctcagt
     6841 ggaacgaaaa ctcacgttaa gggattttgg tcatgagatt atcaaaaagg atcttcacct
     6901 agatcctttt aaattaaaaa tgaagtttta aatcaatcta aagtatatat gagtaaactt
     6961 ggtctgacag ttaccaatgc ttaatcagtg aggcacctat ctcagcgatc tgtctatttc
     7021 gttcatccat agttgcctga ctccccgtcg tgtagataac tacgatacgg gagggcttac
     7081 catctggccc cagtgctgca atgataccgc gagacccacg ctcaccggct ccagatttat
     7141 cagcaataaa ccagccagcc ggaagggccg agcgcagaag tggtcctgca actttatccg
     7201 cctccatcca gtctattaat tgttgccggg aagctagagt aagtagttcg ccagttaata
     7261 gtttgcgcaa cgttgttgcc attgctacag gcatcgtggt gtcacgctcg tcgtttggta
     7321 tggcttcatt cagctccggt tcccaacgat caaggcgagt tacatgatcc cccatgttgt
     7381 gcaaaaaagc ggttagctcc ttcggtcctc cgatcgttgt cagaagtaag ttggccgcag
     7441 tgttatcact catggttatg gcagcactgc ataattctct tactgtcatg ccatccgtaa
     7501 gatgcttttc tgtgactggt gagtactcaa ccaagtcatt ctgagaatag tgtatgcggc
     7561 gaccgagttg ctcttgcccg gcgtcaatac gggataatac cgcgccacat agcagaactt
     7621 taaaagtgct catcattgga aaacgttctt cggggcgaaa actctcaagg atcttaccgc
     7681 tgttgagatc cagttcgatg taacccactc gtgcacccaa ctgatcttca gcatctttta
     7741 ctttcaccag cgtttctggg tgagcaaaaa caggaaggca aaatgccgca aaaaagggaa
     7801 taagggcgac acggaaatgt tgaatactca tactcttcct ttttcaatat tattgaagca
     7861 tttatcaggg ttattgtctc atgagcggat acatatttga atgtatttag aaaaataaac
     7921 aaataggggt tccgcgcaca tttccccgaa aagtgccacc tgacgtcgac ggatcgggag
     7981 atcgatctcc cgatccccta gggtcgactc tcagtacaat ctgctctgat gccgcatagt
     8041 taagccagta tctgctccct gcttgtgtgt tggaggtcgc tgagtagtgc gcgagcaaaa
     8101 tttaagctac aacaaggcaa ggcttgaccg acaattgcat gaagaatctg cttagggtta
     8161 ggcgttttgc gctgcttcgc gatgtacggg ccagatatac gcgttgacat tgattattga
     8221 ctagttatta atagtaatca attacggggt cattagttca tagcccatat atggagttcc
     8281 gcgttacata acttacggta aatggcccgc ctggctgacc gcccaacgac ccccgcccat
     8341 tgacgtcaat aatgacgtat gttcccatag taacgccaat agggactttc cattgacgtc
     8401 aatgggtgga gtatttacgg taaactgccc acttggcagt acatcaagtg tatc
//
