[The description below was written by a language model from this plasmid's Addgene catalogue record and the feature table of its GenBank file.]
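Description:
pCMV-hA3H-BE3 is an 8.45 kb mammalian expression plasmid encoding a BE3-type cytosine base editor in which the deaminase is human APOBEC3H. It is propagated in E. coli through a high-copy ColE1/pUC-type origin and selected with ampicillin via the bla (AmpR) gene. No mammalian selection marker is annotated, so it appears suited to transient transfection.

The payload is a single fusion open reading frame driven by the human CMV immediate-early enhancer and promoter, with a Kozak consensus at the start and a bovine growth hormone polyadenylation signal at the end. A T7 promoter lies between the CMV promoter and the coding region. According to the catalogue's alternative name, the fusion runs hAPOBEC3H, XTEN linker, Cas9 D10A nickase, SGGS linker, UGI, SGGS linker and NLS. The feature table annotates the S. pyogenes Cas9(D10A), the bacteriophage PBS2 uracil-DNA glycosylase inhibitor and the SV40 NLS. It does not separately annotate APOBEC3H or the XTEN linker, which presumably occupy the unannotated stretch between the Kozak sequence and Cas9. A 6xHis sequence is annotated just after the NLS; the record does not make clear whether it is translated as part of the fusion.

In this architecture, a guide RNA supplied from a separate construct directs the nickase to its target, where the deaminase converts cytosines to uracils in the displaced single strand. UGI blocks uracil excision, and nicking of the non-edited strand biases repair toward a C-to-T outcome. The plasmid comes from a study of APOBEC–Cas9 fusions for base editing in methylated regions, where it is one of the human APOBEC-based editors.
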