Addgene plasmid #113416: pCMV-hA3H-BE3
Purpose: Expresses hA3H-BE3 in mammalian cells
Depositing lab: Jia Chen. Depositing organization: ShanghaiTech University. Publication: Efficient base editing in methylated regions with a human APOBEC3A-Cas9 fusion. Wang X, Li J, Wang Y, Yang B, Wei J, Wu J, Wang R, Huang X, Chen J, Yang L. Nat Biotechnol. 2018 Aug 20. pii: nbt.4198. doi: 10.1038/nbt.4198. PubMed 30125268.
Backbone
  Vector backbone: CMV
  Backbone size w/o insert (bp): 3399
  Vector type: Mammalian Expression, CRISPR
Growth in bacteria
  Bacterial resistance: Ampicillin, 100 μg/mL
  Growth temperature: 37°C
  Growth strain: DH5alpha
  Copy number: High Copy
Gene/Insert
  Gene/Insert name: hA3H-BE3 (alt name: pCMV-hAPOBEC3H-XTEN-D10A-SGGS-UGI-SGGS-NLS)
  Species: H. sapiens (human); S. pyogenes and Bacteriophage PBS2
  Insert size (bp): 5055
  Entrez Gene: APOBEC3H (a.k.a. A3H, ARP-10, ARP10)
  Promoter: CMV
  Cloning method: Restriction Enzyme; 5′ cloning site unknown (unknown if destroyed)
  Sequencing primers: 5′ CMV; 3′ BGH poly reverse
Terms and licenses: Academic/Nonprofit Terms; Industry Terms: Not Available to Industry
How to cite: pCMV-hA3H-BE3 was a gift from Jia Chen (Addgene plasmid # 113416 ; http://n2t.net/addgene:113416 ; RRID:Addgene_113416)
